Addgene plasmid #166479: PL-CRISPR.EFS.tRFP-gIfngr1-1
Purpose: Expresses spCas9, tRFP and a gRNA targeting mouse Ifngr1
Depositing lab: Shuguo Sun. Depositing organization: Huazhong University of Science & Technology. Publication: Interferon-gamma induces tumor resistance to anti-PD-1 immunotherapy by promoting YAP phase separation. Yu M, Peng Z, Qin M, Liu Y, Wang J, Zhang C, Lin J, Dong T, Wang L, Li S, Yang Y, Xu S, Guo W, Zhang X, Shi M, Peng H, Luo X, Zhang H, Zhang L, Li Y, Yang XP, Sun S. Mol Cell. 2021 Feb 13. pii: S1097-2765(21)00010-1. doi: 10.1016/j.molcel.2021.01.010. PubMed 33606996.
Backbone
  Vector backbone: PL-CRISPR.EFS.tRFP
  Vector type: Lentiviral
Growth in bacteria
  Bacterial resistance: Ampicillin, 100 μg/mL
  Growth temperature: 37°C
  Growth strain: NEB Stable
  Copy number: High Copy
Gene/Insert
  Gene/Insert name: gRNA for mouse Ifngr1
  gRNA/shRNA sequence: Unspecified
  Species: M. musculus (mouse)
  Entrez Gene: Ifngr1 (a.k.a. CD119, IFN-gammaR, Ifgr, Ifngr, Nktar)
  Cloning method: Restriction Enzyme; 5′ cloning site Unknown (unknown if destroyed)
Terms and licenses: Academic/Nonprofit Terms; Industry Terms: Not Available to Industry
How to cite: PL-CRISPR.EFS.tRFP-gIfngr1-1 was a gift from Shuguo Sun (Addgene plasmid # 166479 ; http://n2t.net/addgene:166479 ; RRID:Addgene_166479)
