[The description below was written by a language model from this plasmid's Addgene catalogue record and pLannotate feature annotations shown in this document.]
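Description:
PL-CRISPR.EFS.tRFP-gIfngr1-1 is an all-in-one lentiviral CRISPR/Cas9 plasmid of about 11.7 kb, built on the PL-CRISPR.EFS.tRFP backbone, that delivers Streptococcus pyogenes Cas9, the red fluorescent reporter TagRFP and a single guide RNA directed against mouse Ifngr1, the interferon-gamma receptor 1 gene. In bacteria it is maintained through a high-copy ColE1/pUC-type origin and selected with ampicillin via the β-lactamase gene. The backbone also carries an f1 origin, an SV40 origin and poly(A) signal, and remnants of a lac/lacZα cloning region flanked by T7 and T3 promoters.

The transfer cassette has a third-generation, self-inactivating layout. An RSV promoter replaces the U3 region of a truncated HIV-1 5' LTR to drive Tat-independent genomic RNA synthesis in packaging cells. It is followed by the Ψ packaging signal with a gag fragment, the Rev response element for nuclear export, a cPPT/CTS that aids nuclear import, and a ΔU3 3' LTR that silences LTR promoter activity after integration. Within this frame, a human U6 Pol III promoter transcribes the guide, whose spacer lies just upstream of the annotated SpCas9 gRNA scaffold; the record does not give the spacer sequence. Downstream, the EF-1α core (EFS) promoter drives the Cas9 coding sequence, annotated as contiguous N- and C-terminal portions, followed by TagRFP. The element linking Cas9 to TagRFP is not annotated in the feature table. A WPRE after the reporter enhances transcript expression.

The construct is suited to knocking out Ifngr1 in mouse cells, with red fluorescence identifying or sorting transduced cells. The associated study concerns interferon-gamma signalling and tumour resistance to anti-PD-1 immunotherapy.
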