Features (pLannotate 1.2.2; 29 found; start..end, strand, type, name):
      5..231     +  promoter       RSV promoter: Rous sarcoma virus enhancer/promoter
    232..412     +  LTR            5' LTR (truncated): truncated 5' long terminal repeat (LTR) from HIV-1
    459..584     +  misc_feature   HIV-1 Ψ: packaging signal of human immunodeficiency virus type 1
    568..931     +  CDS            HIV-1 gag (fragment): gag protein from human immunodeficiency virus 1; gag
   1077..1310    +  misc_feature   RRE: The Rev response element (RRE) of HIV-1 allows for Rev-dependent mRNA export from the nucleus to the cytoplasm.
   1687..1713    +  CDS            Rev (fragment): human immunodeficiency virus 1 (HIV-1) Rev protein; rev; enhances nuclear export of unspliced and incompletely spliced viral mRNAs
   1717..1957    +  promoter       U6 promoter: RNA polymerase III promoter for human U6 snRNA
   1988..2063    +  misc_RNA       gRNA scaffold: guide RNA scaffold for the Streptococcus pyogenes CRISPR/Cas9 system
   2111..2228    +  misc_feature   cPPT/CTS: central polypurine tract and central termination sequence of HIV-1
   2297..2508    +  promoter       EF-1α core promoter: core promoter for human elongation factor EF-1α
   2612..4213    +  CDS            Cas9(N): N-terminal portion of Streptococcus pyogenes Cas9 (Zetsche et al., 2015)
   4214..6712    +  CDS            Cas9(C): C-terminal portion of Streptococcus pyogenes Cas9 (Zetsche et al., 2015)
   6833..7546    +  CDS            TagRFP: monomeric derivative of red fluorescent protein from Entacmaea quadricolor (Merzlyak et al., 2007) mammalian codon-optimized
   7562..8150    +  misc_feature   WPRE: woodchuck hepatitis virus posttranscriptional regulatory element
   8201..8220    +  misc_feature   cPPT/CTS (fragment): central polypurine tract and central termination sequence of HIV-1
   8222..8455    +  LTR            3' LTR (ΔU3): self-inactivating 3' long terminal repeat (LTR) from HIV-1
   8533..8654    +  polyA_signal   SV40 poly(A) signal: SV40 polyadenylation signal
   8694..8829    +  rep_origin     SV40 ori: SV40 origin of replication
   8850..8868    -  promoter       T7 promoter: promoter for bacteriophage T7 RNA polymerase
   8876..9031    +  CDS            lacZα (fragment): LacZα fragment of β-galactosidase; lacZ fragment
   9036..9464    +  rep_origin     f1 ori (sequence partly withheld): f1 bacteriophage origin of replication; arrow indicates direction of (+) strand synthesis
   9517..9621    +  promoter       AmpR promoter: bla
   9622..10482   +  CDS            AmpR: β-lactamase; bla; confers resistance to ampicillin, carbenicillin, and related antibiotics
  10653..11241   +  rep_origin     ori: high-copy-number ColE1/pMB1/pBR322/pUC origin of replication
  11424..11516   +  CDS            lacI (fragment): lac repressor; lacI; The lac repressor binds to the lac operator to inhibit transcription in E. coli. This inhibition can be relieved by adding lactose or isopropyl-β-D-thiogalactopyranoside (IPTG).
  11529..11550   +  protein_bind   CAP binding site: CAP binding activates transcription in the presence of cAMP. E. coli catabolite activator protein
  11565..11595   +  promoter       lac promoter: promoter for the E. coli lac operon
  11599..11621   +  protein_bind   lac operator (fragment): The lac repressor binds to the lac operator to inhibit transcription in E. coli. This inhibition can be relieved by adding lactose or isopropyl-β-D-thiogalactopyranoside (IPTG). lac repressor encoded by lacI
  11664..11682   +  promoter       T3 promoter: promoter for bacteriophage T3 RNA polymerase
>Addgene plasmid #166479 | PL-CRISPR.EFS.tRFP-gIfngr1-1 | addgene full sequence | sequence record 330049 | Addgene NGS Result
TTAATGTAGTCTTATGCAATACTCTTGTAGTCTTGCAACATGGTAACGATGAGTTAGCAACATGCCTTAC
AAGGAGAGAAAAAGCACCGTGCATGCCGATTGGTGGAAGTAAGGTGGTACGATCGTGCCTTATTAGGAAG
GCAACAGACGGGTCTGACATGGATTGGACGAACCACTGAATTGCCGCATTGCAGAGATATTGTATTTAAG
TGCCTAGCTCGATACATAAACGGGTCTCTCTGGTTAGACCAGATCTGAGCCTGGGAGCTCTCTGGCTAAC
TAGGGAACCCACTGCTTAAGCCTCAATAAAGCTTGCCTTGAGTGCTTCAAGTAGTGTGTGCCCGTCTGTT
GTGTGACTCTGGTAACTAGAGATCCCTCAGACCCTTTTAGTCAGTGTGGAAAATCTCTAGCAGTGGCGCC
CGAACAGGGACTTGAAAGCGAAAGGGAAACCAGAGGAGCTCTCTCGACGCAGGACTCGGCTTGCTGAAGC
GCGCACGGCAAGAGGCGAGGGGCGGCGACTGGTGAGTACGCCAAAAATTTTGACTAGCGGAGGCTAGAAG
GAGAGAGATGGGTGCGAGAGCGTCAGTATTAAGCGGGGGAGAATTAGATCGCGATGGGAAAAAATTCGGT
TAAGGCCAGGGGGAAAGAAAAAATATAAATTAAAACATATAGTATGGGCAAGCAGGGAGCTAGAACGATT
CGCAGTTAATCCTGGCCTGTTAGAAACATCAGAAGGCTGTAGACAAATACTGGGACAGCTACAACCATCC
CTTCAGACAGGATCAGAAGAACTTAGATCATTATATAATACAGTAGCAACCCTCTATTGTGTGCATCAAA
GGATAGAGATAAAAGACACCAAGGAAGCTTTAGACAAGATAGAGGAAGAGCAAAACAAAAGTAAGACCAC
CGCACAGCAAGCGGCCGCTGATCTTCAGACCTGGAGGAGGAGATATGAGGGACAATTGGAGAAGTGAATT
ATATAAATATAAAGTAGTAAAAATTGAACCATTAGGAGTAGCACCCACCAAGGCAAAGAGAAGAGTGGTG
CAGAGAGAAAAAAGAGCAGTGGGAATAGGAGCTTTGTTCCTTGGGTTCTTGGGAGCAGCAGGAAGCACTA
TGGGCGCAGCGTCAATGACGCTGACGGTACAGGCCAGACAATTATTGTCTGGTATAGTGCAGCAGCAGAA
CAATTTGCTGAGGGCTATTGAGGCGCAACAGCATCTGTTGCAACTCACAGTCTGGGGCATCAAGCAGCTC
CAGGCAAGAATCCTGGCTGTGGAAAGATACCTAAAGGATCAACAGCTCCTGGGGATTTGGGGTTGCTCTG
GAAAACTCATTTGCACCACTGCTGTGCCTTGGAATGCTAGTTGGAGTAATAAATCTCTGGAACAGATTTG
GAATCACACGACCTGGATGGAGTGGGACAGAGAAATTAACAATTACACAAGCTTAATACACTCCTTAATT
GAAGAATCGCAAAACCAGCAAGAAAAGAATGAACAAGAATTATTGGAATTAGATAAATGGGCAAGTTTGT
GGAATTGGTTTAACATAACAAATTGGCTGTGGTATATAAAATTATTCATAATGATAGTAGGAGGCTTGGT
AGGTTTAAGAATAGTTTTTGCTGTACTTTCTATAGTGAATAGAGTTAGGCAGGGATATTCACCATTATCG
TTTCAGACCCACCTCCCAACCCCGAGGGGACCCAGAGAGGGCCTATTTCCCATGATTCCTTCATATTTGC
ATATACGATACAAGGCTGTTAGAGAGATAATTAGAATTAATTTGACTGTAAACACAAAGATATTAGTACA
AAATACGTGACGTAGAAAGTAATAATTTCTTGGGTAGTTTGCAGTTTTAAAATTATGTTTTAAAATGGAC
TATCATATGCTTACCGTAACTTGAAAGTATTTCGATTTCTTGGCTTTATATATCTTGTGGAAAGGACGAA
ACACCGACTTGAACCCTGTCGTATGCTGTTTTAGAGCTAGAAATAGCAAGTTAAAATAAGGCTAGTCCGT
TATCAACTTGAAAAAGTGGCACCGAGTCGGTGCTTTTTTGAATTCTAGATCTTGAGACAAATGGCAGTAT
TCATCCACAATTTTAAAAGAAAAGGGGGGATTGGGGGGTACAGTGCAGGGGAAAGAATAGTAGACATAAT
AGCAACAGACATACAAACTAAAGAATTACAAAAACAAATTACAAAAATTCAAAATTTTCGGGTTTATTAC
AGGGACAGCAGAGATCCACTTTGGCGCCGGCTCGAGTGGCTCCGGTGCCCGTCAGTGGGCAGAGCGCACA
TCGCCCACAGTCCCCGAGAAGTTGGGGGGAGGGGTCGGCAATTGAACCGGTGCCTAGAGAAGGTGGCGCG
GGGTAAACTGGGAAAGTGATGTCGTGTACTGGCTCCGCCTTTTTCCCGAGGGTGGGGGAGAACCGTATAT
AAGTGCAGTAGTCGCCGTGAACGTTCTTTTTCGCAACGGGTTTGCCGCCAGAACACAGGTGTCGTGACGC
GGGATCCGCCACCATGGATTACAAAGACGATGACGATAAGATGGCCCCAAAGAAGAAGCGGAAGGTCGGT
ATCCACGGAGTCCCAGCAGCCGACAAGAAGTACAGCATCGGCCTGGACATCGGCACCAACTCTGTGGGCT
GGGCCGTGATCACCGACGAGTACAAGGTGCCCAGCAAGAAATTCAAGGTGCTGGGCAACACCGACCGGCA
CAGCATCAAGAAGAACCTGATCGGAGCCCTGCTGTTCGACAGCGGCGAAACAGCCGAGGCCACCCGGCTG
AAGAGAACCGCCAGAAGAAGATACACCAGACGGAAGAACCGGATCTGCTATCTGCAAGAGATCTTCAGCA
ACGAGATGGCCAAGGTGGACGACAGCTTCTTCCACAGACTGGAAGAGTCCTTCCTGGTGGAAGAGGATAA
GAAGCACGAGCGGCACCCCATCTTCGGCAACATCGTGGACGAGGTGGCCTACCACGAGAAGTACCCCACC
ATCTACCACCTGAGAAAGAAACTGGTGGACAGCACCGACAAGGCCGACCTGCGGCTGATCTATCTGGCCC
TGGCCCACATGATCAAGTTCCGGGGCCACTTCCTGATCGAGGGCGACCTGAACCCCGACAACAGCGACGT
GGACAAGCTGTTCATCCAGCTGGTGCAGACCTACAACCAGCTGTTCGAGGAAAACCCCATCAACGCCAGC
GGCGTGGACGCCAAGGCCATCCTGTCTGCCAGACTGAGCAAGAGCAGACGGCTGGAAAATCTGATCGCCC
AGCTGCCCGGCGAGAAGAAGAATGGCCTGTTCGGAAACCTGATTGCCCTGAGCCTGGGCCTGACCCCCAA
CTTCAAGAGCAACTTCGACCTGGCCGAGGATGCCAAACTGCAGCTGAGCAAGGACACCTACGACGACGAC
CTGGACAACCTGCTGGCCCAGATCGGCGACCAGTACGCCGACCTGTTTCTGGCCGCCAAGAACCTGTCCG
ACGCCATCCTGCTGAGCGACATCCTGAGAGTGAACACCGAGATCACCAAGGCCCCCCTGAGCGCCTCTAT
GATCAAGAGATACGACGAGCACCACCAGGACCTGACCCTGCTGAAAGCTCTCGTGCGGCAGCAGCTGCCT
GAGAAGTACAAAGAGATTTTCTTCGACCAGAGCAAGAACGGCTACGCCGGCTACATTGACGGCGGAGCCA
GCCAGGAAGAGTTCTACAAGTTCATCAAGCCCATCCTGGAAAAGATGGACGGCACCGAGGAACTGCTCGT
GAAGCTGAACAGAGAGGACCTGCTGCGGAAGCAGCGGACCTTCGACAACGGCAGCATCCCCCACCAGATC
CACCTGGGAGAGCTGCACGCCATTCTGCGGCGGCAGGAAGATTTTTACCCATTCCTGAAGGACAACCGGG
AAAAGATCGAGAAGATCCTGACCTTCCGCATCCCCTACTACGTGGGCCCTCTGGCCAGGGGAAACAGCAG
ATTCGCCTGGATGACCAGAAAGAGCGAGGAAACCATCACCCCCTGGAACTTCGAGGAAGTGGTGGACAAG
GGCGCTTCCGCCCAGAGCTTCATCGAGCGGATGACCAACTTCGATAAGAACCTGCCCAACGAGAAGGTGC
TGCCCAAGCACAGCCTGCTGTACGAGTACTTCACCGTGTATAACGAGCTGACCAAAGTGAAATACGTGAC
CGAGGGAATGAGAAAGCCCGCCTTCCTGAGCGGCGAGCAGAAAAAGGCCATCGTGGACCTGCTGTTCAAG
ACCAACCGGAAAGTGACCGTGAAGCAGCTGAAAGAGGACTACTTCAAGAAAATCGAGTGCTTCGACTCCG
TGGAAATCTCCGGCGTGGAAGATCGGTTCAACGCCTCCCTGGGCACATACCACGATCTGCTGAAAATTAT
CAAGGACAAGGACTTCCTGGACAATGAGGAAAACGAGGACATTCTGGAAGATATCGTGCTGACCCTGACA
CTGTTTGAGGACAGAGAGATGATCGAGGAACGGCTGAAAACCTATGCCCACCTGTTCGACGACAAAGTGA
TGAAGCAGCTGAAGCGGCGGAGATACACCGGCTGGGGCAGGCTGAGCCGGAAGCTGATCAACGGCATCCG
GGACAAGCAGTCCGGCAAGACAATCCTGGATTTCCTGAAGTCCGACGGCTTCGCCAACAGAAACTTCATG
CAGCTGATCCACGACGACAGCCTGACCTTTAAAGAGGACATCCAGAAAGCCCAGGTGTCCGGCCAGGGCG
ATAGCCTGCACGAGCACATTGCCAATCTGGCCGGCAGCCCCGCCATTAAGAAGGGCATCCTGCAGACAGT
GAAGGTGGTGGACGAGCTCGTGAAAGTGATGGGCCGGCACAAGCCCGAGAACATCGTGATCGAAATGGCC
AGAGAGAACCAGACCACCCAGAAGGGACAGAAGAACAGCCGCGAGAGAATGAAGCGGATCGAAGAGGGCA
TCAAAGAGCTGGGCAGCCAGATCCTGAAAGAACACCCCGTGGAAAACACCCAGCTGCAGAACGAGAAGCT
GTACCTGTACTACCTGCAGAATGGGCGGGATATGTACGTGGACCAGGAACTGGACATCAACCGGCTGTCC
GACTACGATGTGGACCATATCGTGCCTCAGAGCTTTCTGAAGGACGACTCCATCGACAACAAGGTGCTGA
CCAGAAGCGACAAGAACCGGGGCAAGAGCGACAACGTGCCCTCCGAAGAGGTCGTGAAGAAGATGAAGAA
CTACTGGCGGCAGCTGCTGAACGCCAAGCTGATTACCCAGAGAAAGTTCGACAATCTGACCAAGGCCGAG
AGAGGCGGCCTGAGCGAACTGGATAAGGCCGGCTTCATCAAGAGACAGCTGGTGGAAACCCGGCAGATCA
CAAAGCACGTGGCACAGATCCTGGACTCCCGGATGAACACTAAGTACGACGAGAATGACAAGCTGATCCG
GGAAGTGAAAGTGATCACCCTGAAGTCCAAGCTGGTGTCCGATTTCCGGAAGGATTTCCAGTTTTACAAA
GTGCGCGAGATCAACAACTACCACCACGCCCACGACGCCTACCTGAACGCCGTCGTGGGAACCGCCCTGA
TCAAAAAGTACCCTAAGCTGGAAAGCGAGTTCGTGTACGGCGACTACAAGGTGTACGACGTGCGGAAGAT
GATCGCCAAGAGCGAGCAGGAAATCGGCAAGGCTACCGCCAAGTACTTCTTCTACAGCAACATCATGAAC
TTTTTCAAGACCGAGATTACCCTGGCCAACGGCGAGATCCGGAAGCGGCCTCTGATCGAGACAAACGGCG
AAACCGGGGAGATCGTGTGGGATAAGGGCCGGGATTTTGCCACCGTGCGGAAAGTGCTGAGCATGCCCCA
AGTGAATATCGTGAAAAAGACCGAGGTGCAGACAGGCGGCTTCAGCAAAGAGTCTATCCTGCCCAAGAGG
AACAGCGATAAGCTGATCGCCAGAAAGAAGGACTGGGACCCTAAGAAGTACGGCGGCTTCGACAGCCCCA
CCGTGGCCTATTCTGTGCTGGTGGTGGCCAAAGTGGAAAAGGGCAAGTCCAAGAAACTGAAGAGTGTGAA
AGAGCTGCTGGGGATCACCATCATGGAAAGAAGCAGCTTCGAGAAGAATCCCATCGACTTTCTGGAAGCC
AAGGGCTACAAAGAAGTGAAAAAGGACCTGATCATCAAGCTGCCTAAGTACTCCCTGTTCGAGCTGGAAA
ACGGCCGGAAGAGAATGCTGGCCTCTGCCGGCGAACTGCAGAAGGGAAACGAACTGGCCCTGCCCTCCAA
ATATGTGAACTTCCTGTACCTGGCCAGCCACTATGAGAAGCTGAAGGGCTCCCCCGAGGATAATGAGCAG
AAACAGCTGTTTGTGGAACAGCACAAGCACTACCTGGACGAGATCATCGAGCAGATCAGCGAGTTCTCCA
AGAGAGTGATCCTGGCCGACGCTAATCTGGACAAAGTGCTGTCCGCCTACAACAAGCACCGGGATAAGCC
CATCAGAGAGCAGGCCGAGAATATCATCCACCTGTTTACCCTGACCAATCTGGGAGCCCCTGCCGCCTTC
AAGTACTTTGACACCACCATCGACCGGAAGAGGTACACCAGCACCAAAGAGGTGCTGGACGCCACCCTGA
TCCACCAGAGCATCACCGGCCTGTACGAGACACGGATCGACCTGTCTCAGCTGGGAGGCGACAAGCGTCC
TGCTGCTACTAAGAAAGCTGGTCAAGCTAAGAAAAAGAAAGCTAGCGGCAGCGGCGCCACCAACTTCAGC
CTGCTGAAGCAGGCCGGCGACGTGGAGGAGAACCCCGGCCCCATGGTGTCTAAGGGCGAAGAGCTGATTA
AGGAGAACATGCACATGAAGCTGTATATGGAGGGCACCGTGAACAACCACCACTTCAAGTGCACATCCGA
GGGCGAAGGCAAGCCCTACGAGGGCACCCAGACCATGAGAATCAAGGTGGTCGAGGGCGGCCCTCTCCCC
TTCGCCTTCGACATCCTGGCTACCAGCTTCATGTACGGCAGCAGAACCTTCATCAACCACACCCAGGGCA
TCCCCGACTTCTTTAAGCAGTCCTTCCCTGAGGGCTTCACATGGGAGAGAGTCACCACATACGAAGACGG
GGGCGTGCTGACCGCTACCCAGGACACCAGCCTCCAGGACGGCTGCCTCATCTACAACGTCAAGATCAGA
GGGGTGAACTTCCCATCCAACGGCCCTGTGATGCAGAAGAAAACACTCGGCTGGGAGGCCAACACCGAGA
TGCTGTACCCCGCTGACGGCGGCCTGGAAGGCAGAAGCGACATGGCCCTGAAGCTCGTGGGCGGGGGCCA
CCTGATCTGCAACTTCAAGACCACATACAGATCCAAGAAACCCGCTAAGAACCTCAAGATGCCCGGCGTC
TACTATGTGGACCACAGACTGGAAAGAATCAAGGAGGCCGACAAAGAGACCTACGTCGAGCAGCACGAGG
TGGCTGTGGCCAGATACTGCGACCTCCCTAGCAAACTGGGGCACAAACTTAATTGAACGCGTTAAGTCGA
CAATCAACCTCTGGATTACAAAATTTGTGAAAGATTGACTGGTATTCTTAACTATGTTGCTCCTTTTACG
CTATGTGGATACGCTGCTTTAATGCCTTTGTATCATGCTATTGCTTCCCGTATGGCTTTCATTTTCTCCT
CCTTGTATAAATCCTGGTTGCTGTCTCTTTATGAGGAGTTGTGGCCCGTTGTCAGGCAACGTGGCGTGGT
GTGCACTGTGTTTGCTGACGCAACCCCCACTGGTTGGGGCATTGCCACCACCTGTCAGCTCCTTTCCGGG
ACTTTCGCTTTCCCCCTCCCTATTGCCACGGCGGAACTCATCGCCGCCTGCCTTGCCCGCTGCTGGACAG
GGGCTCGGCTGTTGGGCACTGACAATTCCGTGGTGTTGTCGGGGAAATCATCGTCCTTTCCTTGGCTGCT
CGCCTGTGTTGCCACCTGGATTCTGCGCGGGACGTCCTTCTGCTACGTCCCTTCGGCCCTCAATCCAGCG
GACCTTCCTTCCCGCGGCCTGCTGCCGGCTCTGCGGCCTCTTCCGCGTCTTCGCCTTCGCCCTCAGACGA
GTCGGATCTCCCTTTGGGCCGCCTCCCCGCGTCGACTTTAAGACCAATGACTTACAAGGCAGCTGTAGAT
CTTAGCCACTTTTTAAAAGAAAAGGGGGGACTGGAAGGGCTAATTCACTCCCAACGAAGACAAGATCTGC
TTTTTGCTTGTACTGGGTCTCTCTGGTTAGACCAGATCTGAGCCTGGGAGCTCTCTGGCTAACTAGGGAA
CCCACTGCTTAAGCCTCAATAAAGCTTGCCTTGAGTGCTTCAAGTAGTGTGTGCCCGTCTGTTGTGTGAC
TCTGGTAACTAGAGATCCCTCAGACCCTTTTAGTCAGTGTGGAAAATCTCTAGCAGTACGTATAGTAGTT
CATGTCATCTTATTATTCAGTATTTATAACTTGCAAAGAAATGAATATCAGAGAGTGAGAGGAACTTGTT
TATTGCAGCTTATAATGGTTACAAATAAAGCAATAGCATCACAAATTTCACAAATAAAGCATTTTTTTCA
CTGCATTCTAGTTGTGGTTTGTCCAAACTCATCAATGTATCTTATCATGTCTGGCTCTAGCTATCCCGCC
CCTAACTCCGCCCATCCCGCCCCTAACTCCGCCCAGTTCCGCCCATTCTCCGCCCCATGGCTGACTAATT
TTTTTTATTTATGCAGAGGCCGAGGCCGCCTCGGCCTCTGAGCTATTCCAGAAGTAGTGAGGAGGCTTTT
TTGGAGGCCTAGGGACGTACCCAATTCGCCCTATAGTGAGTCGTATTACGCGCGCTCACTGGCCGTCGTT
TTACAACGTCGTGACTGGGAAAACCCTGGCGTTACCCAACTTAATCGCCTTGCAGCACATCCCCCTTTCG
CCAGCTGGCGTAATAGCGAAGAGGCCCGCACCGATCGCCCTTCCCAACAGTTGCGCAGCCTGAATGGCGA
ATGGG
[124 nt withheld, positions 9036-9159]
C
[91 nt withheld, positions 9161-9251]
A
[49 nt withheld, positions 9253-9301]
CCTTTGACGTTGGAGTCCACGTTCTTT
[37 nt withheld, positions 9329-9365]
ACCCTATCTCGGTCTATTCTTTTGATTTATAAGGGATTTTGCCGATTTCGGCCTATTGGTTAAAAAATGA
GCTGATTTAACAAAAATTTAACGCGAATTTTAACAAAATATTAACGCTTACAATTTAGGTGGCACTTTTC
GGGGAAATGTGCGCGGAACCCCTATTTGTTTATTTTTCTAAATACATTCAAATATGTATCCGCTCATGAG
ACAATAACCCTGATAAATGCTTCAATAATATTGAAAAAGGAAGAGTATGAGTATTCAACATTTCCGTGTC
GCCCTTATTCCCTTTTTTGCGGCATTTTGCCTTCCTGTTTTTGCTCACCCAGAAACGCTGGTGAAAGTAA
AAGATGCTGAAGATCAGTTGGGTGCACGAGTGGGTTACATCGAACTGGATCTCAACAGCGGTAAGATCCT
TGAGAGTTTTCGCCCCGAAGAACGTTTTCCAATGATGAGCACTTTTAAAGTTCTGCTATGTGGCGCGGTA
TTATCCCGTATTGACGCCGGGCAAGAGCAACTCGGTCGCCGCATACACTATTCTCAGAATGACTTGGTTG
AGTACTCACCAGTCACAGAAAAGCATCTTACGGATGGCATGACAGTAAGAGAATTATGCAGTGCTGCCAT
AACCATGAGTGATAACACTGCGGCCAACTTACTTCTGACAACGATCGGAGGACCGAAGGAGCTAACCGCT
TTTTTGCACAACATGGGGGATCATGTAACTCGCCTTGATCGTTGGGAACCGGAGCTGAATGAAGCCATAC
CAAACGACGAGCGTGACACCACGATGCCTGTAGCAATGGCAACAACGTTGCGCAAACTATTAACTGGCGA
ACTACTTACTCTAGCTTCCCGGCAACAATTAATAGACTGGATGGAGGCGGATAAAGTTGCAGGACCACTT
CTGCGCTCGGCCCTTCCGGCTGGCTGGTTTATTGCTGATAAATCTGGAGCCGGTGAGCGTGGGTCTCGCG
GTATCATTGCAGCACTGGGGCCAGATGGTAAGCCCTCCCGTATCGTAGTTATCTACACGACGGGGAGTCA
GGCAACTATGGATGAACGAAATAGACAGATCGCTGAGATAGGTGCCTCACTGATTAAGCATTGGTAACTG
TCAGACCAAGTTTACTCATATATACTTTAGATTGATTTAAAACTTCATTTTTAATTTAAAAGGATCTAGG
TGAAGATCCTTTTTGATAATCTCATGACCAAAATCCCTTAACGTGAGTTTTCGTTCCACTGAGCGTCAGA
CCCCGTAGAAAAGATCAAAGGATCTTCTTGAGATCCTTTTTTTCTGCGCGTAATCTGCTGCTTGCAAACA
AAAAAACCACCGCTACCAGCGGTGGTTTGTTTGCCGGATCAAGAGCTACCAACTCTTTTTCCGAAGGTAA
CTGGCTTCAGCAGAGCGCAGATACCAAATACTGTTCTTCTAGTGTAGCCGTAGTTAGGCCACCACTTCAA
GAACTCTGTAGCACCGCCTACATACCTCGCTCTGCTAATCCTGTTACCAGTGGCTGCTGCCAGTGGCGAT
AAGTCGTGTCTTACCGGGTTGGACTCAAGACGATAGTTACCGGATAAGGCGCAGCGGTCGGGCTGAACGG
GGGGTTCGTGCACACAGCCCAGCTTGGAGCGAACGACCTACACCGAACTGAGATACCTACAGCGTGAGCT
ATGAGAAAGCGCCACGCTTCCCGAAGGGAGAAAGGCGGACAGGTATCCGGTAAGCGGCAGGGTCGGAACA
GGAGAGCGCACGAGGGAGCTTCCAGGGGGAAACGCCTGGTATCTTTATAGTCCTGTCGGGTTTCGCCACC
TCTGACTTGAGCGTCGATTTTTGTGATGCTCGTCAGGGGGGCGGAGCCTATGGAAAAACGCCAGCAACGC
GGCCTTTTTACGGTTCCTGGCCTTTTGCTGGCCTTTTGCTCACATGTTCTTTCCTGCGTTATCCCCTGAT
TCTGTGGATAACCGTATTACCGCCTTTGAGTGAGCTGATACCGCTCGCCGCAGCCGAACGACCGAGCGCA
GCGAGTCAGTGAGCGAGGAAGCGGAAGAGCGCCCAATACGCAAACCGCCTCTCCCCGCGCGTTGGCCGAT
TCATTAATGCAGCTGGCACGACAGGTTTCCCGACTGGAAAGCGGGCAGTGAGCGCAACGCAATTAATGTG
AGTTAGCTCACTCATTAGGCACCCCAGGCTTTACACTTTATGCTTCCGGCTCGTATGTTGTGTGGAATTG
TGAGCGGATAACAATTTCACACAGGAAACAGCTATGACCATGATTACGCCAAGCGCGCAATTAACCCTCA
CTAAAGGGAACAAAAGCTGGAGCTGCAAGC
